LOCUS       Exported 256 bp ds-DNA linear SYN 07-JUN-2021
DEFINITION  synthetic linear DNA
ACCESSION   .
VERSION     .
KEYWORDS    TAL-3AG4
SOURCE      synthetic DNA construct
  ORGANISM  synthetic DNA construct
REFERENCE   1 (bases 1 to 256)
  AUTHORS   Schmid-Burgk JL, Schmidt T, Kaiser V, Honing K, Hornung V
  TITLE     A ligation-independent cloning technique for high-throughput
            assembly of transcription activator-like effector genes.
  JOURNAL   Nat Biotechnol. 2012 Dec 16. doi: 10.1038/nbt.2460.
  PUBMED    23242165
REFERENCE   2 (bases 1 to 256)
  AUTHORS   .
  TITLE     Direct Submission
  JOURNAL   Exported Jun 7, 2021 from SnapGene Server 1.1.58
            http://www.snapgene.com
FEATURES             Location/Qualifiers
     source          1..256
                     /organism="synthetic DNA construct"
                     /mol_type="other DNA"
ORIGIN
        1 gaatgcagcc aggcacacgg gcttactccc gatcaagttg tggccattgc cagcaacatc
       61 ggagggaaac aagcattgga gactgtccaa cggctccttc ccgtgttgtg tcaagcccac
      121 ggtttgaccc ctgcacaagt ggtcgccatc gcctccaaca agggcggtaa gcaggccctg
      181 gaaacagtgc agcgcctgct gcctgtgctg tgccaggatc atggactgac cccagaccag
      241 gttgtcgcct gcattc
//
