LOCUS       Exported 924 bp ds-DNA linear SYN 07-JUN-2021
DEFINITION  synthetic linear DNA
ACCESSION   .
VERSION     .
KEYWORDS    TAL-3AG4
SOURCE      synthetic DNA construct
  ORGANISM  synthetic DNA construct
REFERENCE   1 (bases 1 to 924)
  AUTHORS   Schmid-Burgk JL, Schmidt T, Kaiser V, Honing K, Hornung V
  TITLE     A ligation-independent cloning technique for high-throughput
            assembly of transcription activator-like effector genes.
  JOURNAL   Nat Biotechnol. 2012 Dec 16. doi: 10.1038/nbt.2460.
  PUBMED    23242165
REFERENCE   2 (bases 1 to 924)
  AUTHORS   .
  TITLE     Direct Submission
  JOURNAL   Exported Jun 7, 2021 from SnapGene Server 1.1.58
            http://www.snapgene.com
FEATURES             Location/Qualifiers
     source          1..924
                     /organism="synthetic DNA construct"
                     /mol_type="other DNA"
     primer_bind     complement(358..374)
                     /label=M13 rev
                     /note="common sequencing primer, one of multiple similar
                     variants"
     primer_bind     complement(358..374)
                     /label=M13 Reverse
                     /note="In lacZ gene. Also called M13-rev"
     primer_bind     complement(371..393)
                     /label=M13/pUC Reverse
                     /note="In lacZ gene"
     protein_bind    382..398
                     /label=lac operator
                     /bound_moiety="lac repressor encoded by lacI"
                     /note="The lac repressor binds to the lac operator to
                     inhibit transcription in E. coli. This inhibition can be
                     relieved by adding lactose or
                     isopropyl-beta-D-thiogalactopyranoside (IPTG)."
     promoter        complement(406..436)
                     /label=lac promoter
                     /note="promoter for the E. coli lac operon"
     protein_bind    451..472
                     /label=CAP binding site
                     /bound_moiety="E. coli catabolite activator protein"
                     /note="CAP binding activates transcription in the presence
                     of cAMP."
     primer_bind     complement(589..606)
                     /label=L4440
                     /note="L4440 vector, forward primer"
     primer_bind     complement(840..859)
                     /label=pBR322ori-F
                     /note="pBR322 origin, forward primer"
ORIGIN
        1 tcgagctcgg tacctcgcga atgcatctag atatttggga atgcaggcga caacctggtc
       61 tggggtcagt ccatgatcct ggcacagcac aggcagcagg cgctgcactg tttccagggc
      121 ctgcttaccg cccttgttgg aggcgatggc gaccacttgt gcaggggtca aaccgtgggc
      181 ttgacacaac acgggaagga gccgttggac agtctccaat gcttgtttcc ctccgatgtt
      241 gctggcaatg gccacaactt gatcgggagt aagcccgtgt gcctggctgc attcatttgg
      301 atcggatccc gggcccgtcg actgcagagg cctgcatgca agcttggcgt aatcatggtc
      361 atagctgttt cctgtgtgaa attgttatcc gctcacaatt ccacacaaca tacgagccgg
      421 aagcataaag tgtaaagcct ggggtgccta atgagtgagc taactcacat taattgcgtt
      481 gcgctcactg cccgctttcc agtcgggaaa cctgtcgtgc cagctgcatt aatgaatcgg
      541 ccaacgcgcg gggagaggcg gtttgcgtat tgggcgctct tccgcttcct cgctcactga
      601 ctcgctgcgc tcggtcgttc ggctgcggcg agcggtatca gctcactcaa aggcggtaat
      661 acggttatcc acagaatcag gggataacgc aggaaagaac atgtgagcaa aaggccagca
      721 aaaggccagg aaccgtaaaa aggccgcgtt gctggcgttt ttccataggc tccgcccccc
      781 tgacgagcat cacaaaaatc gacgctcaag tcagaggtgg cgaaacccga caggactata
      841 aagataccag gcgtttcccc ctggaagctc cctcgtgcgc tctcctgttc cgaccctgcc
      901 gcttaccgga tacctgtccg cctt
//
