[The description below was written by a language model from this plasmid's Addgene catalogue record and the feature table of its GenBank file.]
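Description:
TAL-3AG4 is a small bacterial cloning plasmid that stores a synthetic 256 bp fragment, designated 3AG4, in a custom backbone of about 2.96 kb catalogued as a PCR cloning vector. It is maintained at high copy in E. coli under ampicillin selection. The associated publication describes a ligation-independent cloning method for high-throughput assembly of transcription activator-like effector (TALE) genes, so the plasmid is presumably one member of a library of building-block fragments used to assemble TALE DNA-binding repeat arrays. The record does not explain the naming scheme, so which repeat units or target bases 3AG4 encodes, and which position it occupies in an assembly, cannot be stated. The method used to place the insert in the backbone is also listed as unknown.

The available sequence annotation is only partial. One 924 bp record covers a stretch of backbone adjacent to the insert. It shows pUC-style lacZ-region elements: M13 and M13/pUC reverse primer sites, the lac operator, the lac promoter and a CAP binding site. It also contains a primer site matching the pBR322-type origin, which is consistent with a pUC-like high-copy replicon. The ampicillin resistance gene and the full origin fall outside this annotated region. The second record is the 256 bp insert itself and carries no annotated features. The insert is flanked by M13/pUC forward and reverse sequencing sites for verification. There are no eukaryotic promoters, tags or reporters recorded, which fits a storage and template plasmid for downstream TALE gene construction rather than an expression vector.
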