Addgene plasmid #41462: TAL-3AG4
Depositing lab: Veit Hornung. Depositing organization: Universitaetsklinikum Bonn. Publication: A ligation-independent cloning technique for high-throughput assembly of transcription activator-like effector genes. Schmid-Burgk JL, Schmidt T, Kaiser V, Honing K, Hornung V. Nat Biotechnol. 2012 Dec 16. doi: 10.1038/nbt.2460. PubMed 23242165.
Backbone
  Vector backbone: Custom backbone
  Backbone size w/o insert (bp): 2961
  Vector type: PCR Cloning Vector
Growth in bacteria
  Bacterial resistance: Ampicillin, 100 μg/mL
  Growth temperature: 37°C
  Growth strain: DH10B
  Copy number: High Copy
Gene/Insert
  Gene/Insert name: 3AG4
  Species: Synthetic
  Insert size (bp): 256
  Cloning method: Unknown
  Sequencing primers: 5′ M13_pUC_fwd; 3′ M13_pUC_rev
Terms and licenses: Academic/Nonprofit Terms; Industry Terms: Not Available to Industry
How to cite: TAL-3AG4 was a gift from Veit Hornung (Addgene plasmid # 41462 ; http://n2t.net/addgene:41462 ; RRID:Addgene_41462)
